>Addgene plasmid #109732 | pDEST-actc1b-mKate2-ccdb | addgene full sequence | sequence record 225481 | Addgene NGS Result
CAACTTTGTATAGAAAAGTTGGCACGCGCAGATTCCGTGTGGGCCTGGTAATATCTTACCATTTTAAGCT
ATTTTAAGATTAGGGAAAAAAATTAAATAAAACTACTTTAAAATTACTTTCCTTAAAAAGCAACATATTT
ATTTAGTTTTTGTTTAACTGGCTCAAGATTGTAATATTTTACTTTTACATGTTTTTTTAAGTACCTAAAT
GTGTTCAAAAGTAAAGTATGTTATTGTTTTTTTTTTTTAATGTTAGCTAAGCTTTAAATTGTAATATATT
ACTTTTAAAAGTGACTTTTTAAAAATGTAAATAAAAAAGTAACTATAAATGTGTAATGCATGTTATTTCT
GTGGGTTTTTAATTTTCATCTCAACTGGGCTTACAATTTTAACATAATAAAAATCAAATCAAATCAAATC
AGGCCCTTATTTGTCACATACACTCTTGTATACTGAAATAAACTAAATGTTGAGAAAAATTTAAATACAC
CAAAATAACGCATACCTTTTTTGTAATTACCTAAGTAAAACATTTAGTTCCTTTTTTAAGTGACTCAAGA
TTGTAATCTATTAATTGTAAAAGATAAAACTAGTGATCAATCTGACGTGCTTCTATGCAGCCTGTGAGAT
TAATTGTGATGTTTAATTATTAAACAATTTAAATGGATCAAACATTTCACATGTGCTTATTGTGTCCAAC
AAAACCAGCAGAAGCACTTAAAAATATTGCATGACAACATGAGTTTTTAATGTAAATTATATATACTTCC
TAAACGAAGTTAATCATATTTCTAAAATAATAATGTCATTGAAATATTTAAATAAATGATAAGCTTTAGT
TGATTCAACATAAAATTGAAAGCAATAAGGACTTTTTTTTTTTACAGCGGTGAAGCAAAAGCATGTAATA
ATCATATAATATAATAAATAAATAAATAAATAATGGCTCTTGGTGCAAATATGAACACTTTAAATAAATA
TAGAATAAATATGATCAATAAGTCATAACGATGTGTTTTATGTTGATTATAATTTAAACATGTTTCTAAC
GCAAGTTTTAAAAACTGTTTTAAAGTATTATTTTAAGTTATAAGATCAATTTGACTCAACATTTTGTAGT
GAAAATATGTTGTGTAAAATTAATATAATATACACTATAAAAATGCAGGGTTCCACACAATACATTAATG
TTGTCCCAACACAAATCGATTAAGTTAACAAATATATGTGGATTGAACATAAAAAATTAAGTTGTCCCAA
TGAAATCTCAAGAATTGTGTTGTTTCAGCTCATTTTAAATAAGTAGTTTTAACAAGTAAAAAATAACATA
TTTTTGAGTGTGTATATATATATATTACAAAATATAATAATATAAAATGTAAAAGATATAAACCATGCTA
CATATATTTAAGAGCTATTTTGCACATTACTTTTTTGCAAGCCATTTTAGTGTTTTTTTTACAAATATAT
ATTAGCTAAATATACAATATCTTAAATATACAATTAATCAGACATGCAATTAATGCATTTAACCTACATA
AAAATACATGATCAACATATGTTTTATGCTGATTACAACTAAATCAAACGTAATGAAATTAATTTATAAA
AGCGATTTAAATATGTCAATATTTTAAGTTAAAATCACTTGAAACCTACTATAAATGAACTTAAATTAAA
AAAATCTCCTTTAATTCCAATGCAACAGTGTTGTTTTTTCAGCTGAGGACCCCCGGTGCAGATGGTTGGC
CCCCGGCCCGCTATTCTAAGGAAGCCTTTCTTAATTTTAGGGCGGCGCTGCATGCGCTCAGATCAGATTC
ACGGGTGGAGAGGGTTATTTTCTCTTTTTTATTTTTTCTTGCCTGCTCATATTTGGGCCTGTGTGAACCC
CAGGCTCCGCCTCGGCCCCCAGGAGCCGCTCTTATTTAAAGGGGATCCTCGCCTTCAGTCTTCGTCCCAG
TGGAAGCATCAGTCTTGTGATAACAACTTGGTGAGTCCTACAGACCAGCGCTCGACTCTAGGCTTTAAAT
GCATTGATTTCTCTGGATTAGCTACCGGGAGAGTTTTAACTTTGCTTATTAGTCTTGTGCTCGAACTGCT
AGGTTTAAAGAGTGTTTTCTCTAATGCATGCATGAAGCGACAGCTGAAAACCAGAAATAGAGCGTTTGTC
CTCCTGTTAAACTCTAGCCTTTCTTTGGCATTTGTCAGTCCGAGTCTTCAGCTGCCGGCAGGAGATTGGG
TTTCAGTAACACTTGCTGAGCACAAACTACACGTGCTTTCTTCAGATTTAATTCATTATTAATCATTCTA
GATTTAAATGATGTTCTTACTCATTGCTGATTATTTTAGCCTTGCGGAGCAGATTAAATGAGCACGTGTT
TCATTAAGATTGATTTAAATATAATTAATATTTCACCACTGTAGTTTTAAAATTGCCTTCTAAGTCATGG
TTGATTTTTAATAGGTATCGGCTCTAATTAGATTACTATTTTGGTTTTTAAATGTTATTTCTATTTCATT
TGTAGGCTCGTTTTTAATGTGATTTTATTAGATTCTAGTTTTAAAATCATCTCTTAGCCTTAATGAGCAG
ACTGAATGAACATGTTTCATTAAGATTAACTTCATTATAATGAATTATTTAATCATTCTAGTGGGTTATA
AATCAGCTCTATTTAAATTAATTGTCGTGTTTATTTCTATTTAATTTTTGATTATTTTTTCAGGGTCGTT
TTTATGTGATTTTTTCCCGTTTCTAATTTTAAACTAATTGTTTGATTTTTATATGATTCGACTCTTTTTA
AATGAATTGTTTTGCTTTTTTTATTGAGCATATATATATTATACAATTTCAATCAACAATTGTTGTGCTT
TTTAAATGTTGTTTCTATTTCATTTCTAGGGTCGATTTTATTCGATTCTAGTTTTAAAATCGTGATTTTT
AACTTCTAACCTTACTGAGCAGACTGAATGAACATGTTTCATCAAGATTAACTTCATTATAGTTAATTAT
TGAATCGTGCTAGTGGTTTATAAATCAGCTCTATTTAAATTAATCATCATCATTATTTCTATTTAATTTT
TATTATTTCTTTAGGATTATTTTTATGTGATTTTTTTCACGTTCTAGTTTTAAACTCAATGCTCATTACT
GCTCACCCTTGCTGAGCAGTCTTTCGTTAAGATTAAATTAATTAATAACCATTCTAGTTTTAAAACAGTG
TCTTAAGGCATAGCTGATATTTTACAAGTTTACTATTTAATATATCTCCTTTCTTTTTTTAGGGTCGATT
TCATCTGATTTGATTAATTTTTATTATCTTCACTAAGCTTTTTGTTCTAGGTTTTATTCTCAGTATTATT
ACTGTTATATTTGAACTGAATTTCTCCTCATAGTTTATTCATTTTATTTATTTATTTTTTGTTTATTCGC
TATTTTGTATTTTAGTTTTTAATTAGAAATTTTATTAGAATCGTTTTGAACTAGTTTTTATGCACTCTAA
CATTAATATTAAATCATAACTATTATTTTTATTATAATTTATTTGTGTTTATCTTTTTGTGTAGCTTTCA
TGTGTTTTTATTTTAGTTTTATTATGTTTGCATTGAATTTTTTGGACTAGTTTATATAACGATATACAGA
AAAGCCATGACAACAAATGTTTTTATAATACCTATTAAGTATAAGCTAATCAGATTTCCACTATTCTGTT
CAAAGTTAACATTATTAGCCATTCTGATGGATCATTTGACATTTGTCATATGTCTTTATGAACACTGCTC
TTTCAGATGCCACTTTTAAAGCTGTTTTTTACAGTAAATGAACGTTTATTATTATGACATTATTTCCTAA
GGCCTCTAGAGTACAGCAGGATGTGGCGTGTGCATTACCGTGTAATTATGCTGACTGTAAATGTGCATTT
ATAGACTGTCAGCATGTCTGACTGTGCGCTGTTGTGATTGGTCCTGCACAGACCAAGGCAAGTTTGTACA
AAAAAGCAGGCTGCCACCATGGTGAGCGAGCTGATTAAGGAGAACATGCACATGAAGCTGTACATGGAGG
GCACCGTGAACAACCACCACTTCAAGTGCACATCCGAGGGCGAAGGCAAGCCCTACGAGGGCACCCAGAC
CATGAGAATCAAGGCGGTCGAGGGCGGCCCTCTCCCCTTCGCCTTCGACATCCTGGCTACCAGCTTCATG
TACGGCAGCAAAACCTTCATCAACCACACCCAGGGCATCCCCGACTTCTTTAAGCAGTCCTTCCCCGAGG
GCTTCACATGGGAGAGAGTCACCACATACGAAGACGGGGGCGTGCTGACCGCTACCCAGGACACCAGCCT
CCAGGACGGCTGCCTCATCTACAACGTCAAGATCAGAGGGGTGAACTTCCCATCCAACGGCCCTGTGATG
CAGAAGAAAACACTCGGCTGGGAGGCCTCCACCGAGACCCTGTACCCCGCTGACGGCGGCCTGGAAGGCA
GAGCCGACATGGCCCTGAAGCTCGTGGGCGGGGGCCACCTGATCTGCAACTTGAAGACCACATACAGATC
CAAGAAACCCGCTAAGAACCTCAAGATGCCCGGCGTCTACTATGTGGACAGAAGACTGGAAAGAATCAAG
GAGGCCGACAAAGAGACCTACGTCGAGCAGCACGAGGTGGCTGTGGCCAGATACTGCGACCTCCCTAGCA
AACTGGGGCACAGAGACCCAGCTTTCTTGTACAAAGTTGGCATTATAAAAAAGCATTGCTTATCAATTTG
TTGCAACGAACAGGTCACTATCAGTCAAAATAAAATCATTATTTGGAGCTCTAGAGCGTCGACTAAGTTG
GCAGCATCACCCGACGCACTTTGCGCCGAATAAATACCTGTGACGGAAGATCACTTCGCAGAATAAATAA
ATCCTGGTGTCCCTGTTGATACCGGGAAGCCCTGGGCCAACTTTTGGCGAAAATGAGACGTTGATCGGCA
CGTAAGAGGTTCCAACTTTCACCATAATGAAATAAGATCACTACCGGGCGTATTTTTTGAGTTATCGAGA
TTTTCAGGAGCTAAGGAAGCTAAAATGGAGAAAAAAATCACTGGATATACCACCGTTGATATATCCCAAT
GGCATCGTAAAGAACATTTTGAGGCATTTCAGTCAGTTGCTCAATGTACCTATAACCAGACCGTTCAGCT
GGATATTACGGCCTTTTTAAAGACCGTAAAGAAAAATAAGCACAAGTTTTATCCGGCCTTTATTCACATT
CTTGCCCGCCTGATGAATGCTCATCCGGAATTCCGTATGGCAATGAAAGACGGTGAGCTGGTGATATGGG
ATAGTGTTCACCCTTGTTACACCGTTTTCCATGAGCAAACTGAAACGTTTTCATCGCTCTGGAGTGAATA
CCACGACGATTTCCGGCAGTTTCTACACATATATTCGCAAGATGTGGCGTGTTACGGTGAAAACCTGGCC
TATTTCCCTAAAGGGTTTATTGAGAATATGTTTTTCGTCTCAGCCAATCCCTGGGTGAGTTTCACCAGTT
TTGATTTAAACGTGGCCAATATGGACAACTTCTTCGCCCCCGTTTTCACCATGGGCAAATATTATACGCA
AGGCGACAAGGTGCTGATGCCGCTGGCGATTCAGGTTCATCATGCCGTTTGTGATGGCTTCCATGTCGGC
AGAATGCTTAATGAATTACAACAGTACTGCGATGAGTGGCAGGGGGGGCGTAAACGCCGCGTGGATCCGG
CTTACTAAAAGCCAGATAACAGTATGCGTATTTGCGCGCTGATTTTTGCGGTATAAGAATATATACTGAT
ATGTATACCCGAAGTATGTCAAAAAGAGGTATGCTATGAAGCAGCGTATTACAGTGACAGTTGACAGCGA
CAGCTATCAGTTGCTCAAGGCATATATGATGTCAATATCTCCGGTCTGGTAAGCACAACCATGCAGAATG
AAGCCCGTCGTCTGCGTGCCGAACGCTGGAAAGCGGAAAATCAGGAAGGGATGGCTGAGGTCGCCCGGTT
TATTGAAATGAACGGCTCTTTTGCTGACGAGAACAGGGGCTGGTGAAATGCAGTTTAAGGTTTACACCTA
TAAAAGAGAGAGCCGTTATCGTCTGTTTGTGGATGTACAGAGTGATATTATTGACACGCCCGGGCGACGG
ATGGTGATCCCCCTGGCCAGTGCACGTCTGCTGTCGGATAAAGTCTCCCGTGAACTTTACCCGGTGGTGC
ATATCGGGGATGAAAGCTGGCGCATGATGACCACCGATATGGCCAGTGTGCCGGTCTCCGTTATCGGGGA
AGAAGTGGCTGATCTCAGCCACCGCGAAAATGACATCAAAAACGCCATTAACCTGATGTTCTGGGGAATA
TAAATGTCAGGCTCCCTTATACACAGCCAGTCTGCAGGTCGATACAGTAGAAATTACAGAAACTTTATCA
CGTTTAGTAAGTATAGAGGCTGAAAATCCAGATGAAGCCGAACGACTTGTAAGAGAAAAGTATAAGAGTT
GTGAAATTGTTCTTGATGCAGATGATTTTCAGGACTATGACACTAGCGTATATGAATAGGTAGATGTTTT
TATTTTGTCACACAAAAAAGAGGCTCGCACCTCTTTTTCTTATTTCTTTTTATGATTTAATACGGCATTG
AGGACAATAGCGAGTAGGCTGGATACGACGATTCCGTTTGAGAAGAACATTTGGAAGGCTGTCGGTCGAG
CTCGAATTCTACAGGTCACTAATACCATCTAAGTAGTTGATTCATAGTGACTGCATATGTTGTGTTTTAC
AGTATTATGTAGTCTGTTTTTTATGCAAAATCTAATTTAATATATTGATATTTATATCATTTTACGTTTC
TCGTTCAACTTTATTATACATAGTTGATAATTCACTGGCCGTCGTTTTACGGTACCATCGATGATGATCC
AGACATGATAAGATACATTGATGAGTTTGGACAAACCACAACTAGAATGCAGTGAAAAAAATGCTTTATT
TGTGAAATTTGTGATGCTATTGCTTTATTTGTAACCATTATAAGCTGCAATAAACAAGTTAACAACAACA
ATTGCATTCATTTTATGTTTCAGGTTCAGGGGGAGGTGTGGGAGGTTTTTTAAAGCAAGTAAAACCTCTA
CAAATGTGGTATGGCTGATTATGATCCTCTAGATCAGATCTGCGAAGATACGGCCACGGGTGCTCTTGAT
CCTGTGGCTGATTTTGGACTGTGCTGCTCGCAGCTGCTGATGAATCACATACTTCCTCCATTTTCTTCCA
CTGATTGACTGTTATAATTTCCCTAATTTCCAGGTCAAGGTGCTGTGCATTGTGGTAATAGATGTGACAT
GACGTCACTTCCAAAGGACCAATGAACATGTCTGACCAATTTCATATAATGTGAAAACGATTTTCATAGG
CAGAATAAATAACATTTAAATTAAACTGGGCATCAGCGCAATTCAATTGGTTTGGTAATAGCAAGGGAAA
ATAGAATGAAGTGATCTCCAAAAAATAAGTACTTTTTGACTGTAAATAAAATTGTAAGGAGTAAAAAGTA
CTTTTTTTTCTAAAAAAATGTAATTAAGTAAAAGTAAAAGTATTGATTTTTAATTGTACTCAAGTAAAGT
AAAAATCCCCAAAAATAATACTTAAGTACAGTAATCAAGTAAAATTACTCAAGTACTTTACACCTCTGGT
TCTTGACCCCCTACCTTCAGCAAGCCCAGCAGATCCACTAGTTCTAGAGCGGCCGCCACCGCGGTGGAGC
TCCAGCTTTTGTTCCCTTTAGTGAGGGTTAATTGCGCGCTTGGCGTAATCATGGTCATAGCTGTTTCCTG
TGTGAAATTGTTATCCGCTCACAATTCCACACAACATACGAGCCGGAAGCATAAAGTGTAAAGCCTGGGG
TGCCTAATGAGTGAGCTAACTCACATTAATTGCGTTGCGCTCACTGCCCGCTTTCCAGTCGGGAAACCTG
TCGTGCCAGCTGCATTAATGAATCGGCCAACGCGCGGGGAGAGGCGGTTTGCGTATTGGGCGCTCTTCCG
CTTCCTCGCTCACTGACTCGCTGCGCTCGGTCGTTCGGCTGCGGCGAGCGGTATCAGCTCACTCAAAGGC
GGTAATACGGTTATCCACAGAATCAGGGGATAACGCAGGAAAGAACATGTGAGCAAAAGGCCAGCAAAAG
GCCAGGAACCGTAAAAAGGCCGCGTTGCTGGCGTTTTTCCATAGGCTCCGCCCCCCTGACGAGCATCACA
AAAATCGACGCTCAAGTCAGAGGTGGCGAAACCCGACAGGACTATAAAGATACCAGGCGTTTCCCCCTGG
AAGCTCCCTCGTGCGCTCTCCTGTTCCGACCCTGCCGCTTACCGGATACCTGTCCGCCTTTCTCCCTTCG
GGAAGCGTGGCGCTTTCTCATAGCTCACGCTGTAGGTATCTCAGTTCGGTGTAGGTCGTTCGCTCCAAGC
TGGGCTGTGTGCACGAACCCCCCGTTCAGCCCGACCGCTGCGCCTTATCCGGTAACTATCGTCTTGAGTC
CAACCCGGTAAGACACGACTTATCGCCACTGGCAGCAGCCACTGGTAACAGGATTAGCAGAGCGAGGTAT
GTAGGCGGTGCTACAGAGTTCTTGAAGTGGTGGCCTAACTACGGCTACACTAGAAGAACAGTATTTGGTA
TCTGCGCTCTGCTGAAGCCAGTTACCTTCGGAAAAAGAGTTGGTAGCTCTTGATCCGGCAAACAAACCAC
CGCTGGTAGCGGTGGTTTTTTTGTTTGCAAGCAGCAGATTACGCGCAGAAAAAAAGGATCTCAAGAAGAT
CCTTTGATCTTTTCTACGGGGTCTGACGCTCAGTGGAACGAAAACTCACGTTAAGGCATTTTGGTCATGA
GATTATCAAAAAGGATCTTCACCTAGATCCTTTTAAATTAAAAATGAAGTTTTAAATCAATCTAAAGTAT
ATATGAGTAAACTTGGTCTGACAGTTACCAATGCTTAATCAGTGAGGCACCTATCTCAGCGATCTGTCTA
TTTCGTTCATCCATAGTTGCCTGACTCCCCGTCGTGTAGATAACTACGATACGGGAGGGCTTACCATCTG
GCCCCAGTGCTGCAATGATACCGCGAGACCCACGCTCACCGGCTCCAGATTTATCAGCAATAAACCAGCC
AGCCGGAAGGGCCGAGCGCAGAAGTGGTCCTGCAACTTTATCCGCCTCCATCCAGTCTATTAATTGTTGC
CGGGAAGCTAGAGTAAGTAGTTCGCCAGTTAATAGTTTGCGCAACGTTGTTGCCATTGCTACAGGCATCG
TGGTGTCACGCTCGTCGTTTGGTATGGCTTCATTCAGCTCCGGTTCCCAACGATCAAGGCGAGTTACATG
ATCCCCCATGTTGTGCAAAAAAGCGGTTAGCTCCTTCGGTCCTCCGATCGTTGTCAGAAGTAAGTTGGCC
GCAGTGTTATCACTCATGGTTATGGCAGCACTGCATAATTCTCTTACTGTCATGCCATCCGTAAGATGCT
TTTCTGTGACTGGTGAGTACTCAACCAAGTCATTCTGAGAATAGTGTATGCGGCGACCGAGTTGCTCTTG
CCCGGCGTCAATACGGGATAATACCGCGCCACATAGCAGAACTTTAAAAGTGCTCATCATTGGAAAACGT
TCTTCGGGGCGAAAACTCTCAAGGATCTTACCGCTGTTGAGATCCAGTTCGATGTAACCCACTCGTGCAC
CCAACTGATCTTCAGCATCTTTTACTTTCACCAGCGTTTCTGGGTGAGCAAAAACAGGAAGGCAAAATGC
CGCAAAAAAGGGAATAAGGGCGACACGGAAATGTTGAATACTCATACTCTTCCTTTTTCAATATTATTGA
AGCATTTATCAGGGTTATTGTCTCATGAGCGGATACATATTTGAATGTATTTAGAAAAATAAACAAATAG
GGGTTCCGCGCACATTTCCCCGAAAAGTGCCACCTAAATTGTAAGCGTTAATATTTTGTTAAAATTCGCG
TTAAATTTTTGTTAAATCAGCTCATTTTTTAACCAATAGGCCGAAATCGGCAAAATCCCTTATAAATCAA
AAGAATAGACCGAGATAGGGT
[37 nt withheld, positions 10102-10138]
AAAGAACGTGGACTCCAACGTCAAAGG
[32 nt withheld, positions 10166-10197]
GCTGGCTAAGAACTCATCAGCCTCCCCGGTCCATCTACCCACGTACCAATGCACCAATTGGCCACAATGA
CGGCTACTACATGGTGCCATTCCTTCCTCTTTATAGGAATGGAGACTACCTCCTGTCCAACAATGCTCTT
GGATACGAGTACGCCTACCTGTTGGACCCAGGTCATTGCACAACACCAGAAATGCCCTCTGATCTGCAAA
AGACGTGAATATCTGTTCAGACACCCATATCCACTCTGTTCCACACAGGTCAGAGGTTTGTCCAGGAGTT
CTTGACAGAGGTGTAAAAAGTACTCAAAAATTTTACTCAAGTGAAAGTACAAGTACTTAGGGAAAATTTT
ACTCAATTAAAAGTAAAAGTATCTGGCTAGAATCTTACTTGAGTAAAAGTAAAAAAGTACTCCATTAAAA
TTGTACTTGAGTATTAAGGAAGTAAAAGTAAAAGCAAGAAAGAAAACTAGAGATTCTTGTTTAAGCTTTT
AATCTCAAAAAACATTAAATGAAATGCATACAAGGTTTTATCCTGCTTTAGAACTGTTTGTATTTAATTA
TCAAACTATAAGACAGACAATCTAATGCCAGTACACGCTACTCAAAGTTGTAAAACCTCAGATTTAACTT
CAGTAGAAGCTGATTCTCAAAATTGTTAGTGTCAAGCCTAGCTCTTTTGGGGCTGAAAAGCAATCCTGCA
GTGCTGAAAAGCCTCTCACAGGCAGCCGATGCGGGAAGAGGTGTATTAGTCTTGATAGAGAGGCTGCAAA
TAGCAGGAAACGTGAGCAGAGACTCCCTGGTGTCTGAAACACAGGCCAGATGGGCCCTCGAGCAGGAAAC
AGCTATGACCATGATTACGCCAAGCTAT
Features (pLannotate 1.2.2; 24 found; start..end, strand, type, name):
      1..21      +  protein_bind   attB4: mutant version of attB; core recombination site for the Gateway® BP reaction BP Clonase™
   3979..3999    +  protein_bind   attB1: mutant version of attB; core recombination site for the Gateway® BP reaction BP Clonase™
   4009..4704    +  CDS            mKate2: mKate2 is a basic (constitutively fluorescent) red fluorescent protein published in 2009, derived from Entacmaea quadricolor. It is reported to be a rapidly-maturing monomer with moderate acid sensitivity.
   4706..4805    -  protein_bind   attL2: mutant version of attL; recombination site for the Gateway® LR reaction LR Clonase™
   4962..5064    +  promoter       cat promoter: promoter of the E. coli cat gene encoding chloramphenicol acetyltransferase
   5065..5723    +  CDS            CmR: chloramphenicol acetyltransferase; cat; confers resistance to chloramphenicol
   5905..6063    +  CDS            ccdA (fragment): CCDA_ECO57 - Also known as H, letA. Experimental evidence at protein level: Swiss-Prot protein existence level 1. Antitoxin component of a type II toxin-antitoxin (TA) system which inhibits the post-segregational killing (PSK) of plasmid-free cells, also referred to as a plasmid addiction system. Binds to and blocks the activity of CcdB; will also remove bound CcdB protein from the CcdB-GyrA complex by forming a CcdA-CcdB complex, a process termed rejuvenation. Functions as a transcriptional corepressor for the ccdAB operon, repression also requires CcdB (By similarity). From Escherichia coli
   6068..6370    +  CDS            ccdB: CCDB_ECOLI - Also known as G, letB, letD. Experimental evidence at protein level: Swiss-Prot protein existence level 1. Toxic component of a type II toxin-antitoxin (TA) system, functioning in plasmid maintainence. Responsible for the post- segregational killing (PSK) of plasmid-free cells, also referred to as a plasmid addiction system. Half-life of over 2 hours. Cell killing by CcdB is accompanied by filamentation, defects in chromosome and plasmid segregation, defects in cell division, formation of anucleate cells, decreased DNA synthesis and plasmid loss. Interferes with the activity of DN
   6414..6566    +  CDS            dpnD (fragment): DPND_STRPN - Protein predicted: Swiss-Prot protein existence level 4. From Streptococcus pneumoniae serotype 4 (strain ATCC BAA-334 / TIGR4).
   6763..6886    -  protein_bind   attR3: mutant version of attR; recombination site for the Gateway® LR reaction LR Clonase™
   6890..6910    +  CDS            lacZα (fragment): LacZα fragment of β-galactosidase; lacZ fragment
   6926..7060    -  polyA_signal   SV40 poly(A) signal: SV40 polyadenylation signal
   7083..7166    -  CDS            large T antigen (fragment): large T antigen from SV40 (simian virus 40)
   7732..7772    -  misc_feature   MCS (fragment): pBluescript multiple cloning site
   7785..7803    -  promoter       T3 promoter: promoter for bacteriophage T3 RNA polymerase
   7846..7868    -  protein_bind   lac operator (fragment): The lac repressor binds to the lac operator to inhibit transcription in E. coli. This inhibition can be relieved by adding lactose or isopropyl-β-D-thiogalactopyranoside (IPTG). lac repressor encoded by lacI
   7872..7902    -  promoter       lac promoter: promoter for the E. coli lac operon
   7917..7938    -  protein_bind   CAP binding site: CAP binding activates transcription in the presence of cAMP. E. coli catabolite activator protein
   7951..8043    -  CDS            lacI (fragment): lac repressor; lacI; The lac repressor binds to the lac operator to inhibit transcription in E. coli. This inhibition can be relieved by adding lactose or isopropyl-β-D-thiogalactopyranoside (IPTG).
   8226..8814    -  rep_origin     ori: high-copy-number ColE1/pMB1/pBR322/pUC origin of replication
   8985..9845    -  CDS            AmpR: β-lactamase; bla; confers resistance to ampicillin, carbenicillin, and related antibiotics
   9846..9950    -  promoter       AmpR promoter: bla
   9976..10197   -  rep_origin     M13 ori (fragment) (sequence partly withheld): M13 bacteriophage origin of replication; arrow indicates direction of (+) strand synthesis
  10197..10484   +  CDS            tyr (fragment) (sequence partly withheld): TYRO_ORYLA - Also known as tyro. Experimental evidence at transcript level: Swiss-Prot protein existence level 2. This is a copper-containing oxidase that functions in the formation of pigments such as melanins and other polyphenolic compounds. From Oryzias latipes (Japanese rice fish) (Japanese killifish).
