[The description below was written by a language model from this plasmid's Addgene catalogue record and pLannotate feature annotations shown in this document.]
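Description:
pDEST-actc1b-mKate2-ccdb is an empty-backbone Gateway destination vector for zebrafish transgenesis, built on pDEST-Tol2-pA2 and about 11 kb in the sequenced record. It is intended for muscle-specific expression of fusion proteins carrying mKate2 at the 5' (N-terminal) end. In bacteria it replicates from a high-copy ColE1/pUC-type origin and carries β-lactamase (ampicillin resistance) in the backbone. A chloramphenicol acetyltransferase gene with its own cat promoter sits inside the Gateway cassette, so both drugs are used for selection. Because the cassette also encodes the CcdB gyrase toxin, the plasmid has to be maintained in a ccdB-tolerant strain.

The feature table shows what looks like a partly assembled multisite Gateway product. An unannotated stretch of nearly 4 kb lies between attB4 and attB1 scars; given the plasmid name and stated purpose, this is presumably the actc1b (muscle actin) promoter, although the annotation does not label it. Directly after attB1 comes the coding sequence for mKate2, a monomeric, fast-maturing red fluorescent protein. It is followed by a CmR/ccdB counter-selection cassette bounded by sites annotated as attL2 and attR3, and then by an SV40 polyadenylation signal. Recombining an appropriate entry clone into these remaining sites replaces the toxic cassette with a gene of interest, which would place it downstream of mKate2 as a fusion and upstream of the poly(A) signal. The Tol2 transposon arms expected from the backbone are not explicitly annotated. A fragment matching medaka tyrosinase is present, which probably reflects Tol2-flanking sequence. Remnants of pBluescript (lac promoter and operator, T3 promoter, partial M13 origin) are also detected. The associated work used such vectors for in vivo cell-biological screening in zebrafish muscle.
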