Addgene plasmid #109732: pDEST-actc1b-mKate2-ccdb
Purpose: (Empty Backbone) Multisite gateway destination vector for muscle specific expression of constructs tagged at the 5' end with mKate2
Depositing lab: Rob Parton. Depositing organization: University of Queensland, Institute for Molecular Bioscience. Publication: In vivo cell biological screening identifies an endocytic capture mechanism for T-tubule formation. Hall TE, Martel N, Ariotti N, Xiong Z, Lo HP, Ferguson C, Rae J, Lim YW, Parton RG. Nat Commun. 2020 Jul 24;11(1):3711. doi: 10.1038/s41467-020-17486-w. PubMed 32709891.
Backbone
  Vector backbone: pDEST-Tol2-pA2
  Vector type: Zebrafish plasmids
Growth in bacteria
  Bacterial resistance: Chloramphenicol and Ampicillin, 25 & 100 μg/mL
  Growth temperature: 37°C
  Growth strain: ccdB Survival
  Copy number: High Copy
Gene/Insert
  Gene/Insert name: None
Terms and licenses: Academic/Nonprofit Terms; Industry Terms: Not Available to Industry
How to cite: pDEST-actc1b-mKate2-ccdb was a gift from Rob Parton (Addgene plasmid # 109732 ; http://n2t.net/addgene:109732 ; RRID:Addgene_109732)
